>Addgene plasmid #243905 | pR6Ko2_FRTkanFRT | addgene full sequence | sequence record 493442 | Addgene NGS Result
GGTCTCAGTCAGGAGATTCCGGGGATCCGTCGACCTGCAGTTCGAAGTTCCTATTCTCTAGAAAGTATAG
GAACTTCAGAGCGCTTTTGAAGCTCACGCTGCCGCAAGCACTCAGGGCGCAAGGGCTGCTAAAGGAAGCG
GAACACGTAGAAAGCCAGTCCGCAGAAACGGTGCTGACCCCGGATGAATGTCAGCTACTGGGCTATCTGG
ACAAGGGAAAACGCAAGCGCAAAGAGAAAGCAGGTAGCTTGCAGTGGGCTTACATGGCGATAGCTAGACT
GGGCGGTTTTATGGACAGCAAGCGAACCGGAATTGCCAGCTGGGGCGCCCTCTGGTAAGGTTGGGAAGCC
CTGCAAAGTAAACTGGATGGCTTTCTTGCCGCCAAGGATCTGATGGCGCAGGGGATCAAGATCTGATCAA
GAGACAGGATGAGGATCGTTTCGCATGATTGAACAAGATGGATTGCACGCAGGTTCTCCGGCCGCTTGGG
TGGAGAGGCTATTCGGCTATGACTGGGCACAACAGACAATCGGCTGCTCTGATGCCGCCGTGTTCCGGCT
GTCAGCGCAGGGGCGCCCGGTTCTTTTTGTCAAGACCGACCTGTCCGGTGCCCTGAATGAACTGCAGGAC
GAGGCAGCGCGGCTATCGTGGCTGGCCACGACGGGCGTTCCTTGCGCAGCTGTGCTCGACGTTGTCACTG
AAGCGGGAAGGGACTGGCTGCTATTGGGCGAAGTGCCGGGGCAGGATCTCCTGTCATCTCACCTTGCTCC
TGCCGAGAAAGTATCCATCATGGCTGATGCAATGCGGCGGCTGCATACGCTTGATCCGGCTACCTGCCCA
TTCGACCACCAAGCGAAACATCGCATCGAGCGAGCACGTACTCGGATGGAAGCCGGTCTTGTCGATCAGG
ATGATCTGGACGAAGAGCATCAGGGGCTCGCGCCAGCCGAACTGTTCGCCAGGCTCAAGGCGCGCATGCC
CGACGGCGAGGATCTCGTCGTGACCCATGGCGATGCCTGCTTGCCGAATATCATGGTGGAAAATGGCCGC
TTTTCTGGATTCATCGACTGTGGCCGGCTGGGTGTGGCGGACCGCTATCAGGACATAGCGTTGGCTACCC
GTGATATTGCTGAAGAGCTTGGCGGCGAATGGGCTGACCGCTTCCTCGTGCTTTACGGTATCGCCGCTCC
CGATTCGCAGCGCATCGCCTTCTATCGCCTTCTTGACGAGTTCTTCTAATAAGGGGATCTTGAAGTTCCT
ATTCCGAAGTTCCTATTCTCTAGAAAGTATAGGAACTTCGAAGCAGCTCCAGCCTACACGCTGTCAGGAG
GATCGCTCTGCCATCTAGCACGCTTGAGACCTGCAGTGACTTGTATTCCGCGGTTCTATAGTGTCACCTA
AATAGCTTGGCGTAATTTAGGTCATAGCTGTTTCCTGTCGGACCAAAACGAAAAAAGGCCCCCCTTTCGG
GAGGCCTCTCTGGAATTTGGTACCGAGCAGGCATCAAATAAAACGAAAGGCTCAGTCGAAAGACTGGGCC
TTTCGTTTTATCTGTTGTTTGTCGGTTGAACGCTCTCTGACGTACCGCGGCCGCGTAGAGGATCTGTTGA
TCAGCAGTTCAACCTGTTGATAGTACGTACTAAGCTCTCATGTTTCACGTACTAAGCTCTCATGTTTAAC
GTACTAAGCTCTCATGTTTAACGAACTAAACCCTCATGGCTAACGTACTAAGCTCTCATGGCTAACGTAC
TAAGCTCTCATGTTTCACGTACTAAGCTCTCATGTTTGAACAATAAAATTAATATAAATCAGCAACTTAA
ATAGCCTCTAAGGTTTTAAGTTTTATAAGAAAAAAAAGAATATATAAGGCTTTTAAAGCTTTTAAGGTTT
AACGGTTGTGGACAACAAGCCAGGGATGTAACGCACTGAGAAGCCCTTAGAGCCTCTCAAAGCAATTTTG
AGTGACACAGGAACACTTAACGGCTGACATGTGATCATGTTTGACAGCTTATCATCGAATTTCTGCCATT
CATCCGCTTATTATCACTTATTCAGGCGTAGCAACCAGGCGTTTAAGGGCACCAATAACTGCCTTAAAAA
AATTACGCCCCGCCCTGCCACTCGTCGCAATACTGTTGTAATTCATTAAGCATTCTGCCGACATGGAAGC
CATCACAAACGGCATGATGAACCTGAATCGCCAGCGGCATCAGCACCTTGTCGCCTTGCGTATAGTATTT
GCCCATCGTGAAAACGGGGGCGAAGAAGTTGTCCATATTGGCCACGTTTAAATCAAAACTGGTGAAACTC
ACCCAGGGATTGGCTGACACGAAAAACATATTCTCAATAAACCCTTTAGGGAAATAGGCCAGGTTTTCAC
CGTAACACGCCACATCTTGCGAATATATGTGTAGAAACTGCCGGAAATCGTCGTGGTATTCACTCCAGAG
GCTTGAAAACGTTTCAGTTTGCTCATGGAAAACGGTGTAACAAGGGTGAACACTATCCCATATCACCAGC
TCACCGTCTTTCATTGCCATACGAAATTCCGGATGAGCATTCATCAGGCGGGCAAGAATGTGAATAAAGG
CCGGATAAAACTTGTGCTTATTTTTCTTTACGGTCTTTAAAAAGGCCGTAATATCCAGTTGAACGGTCTG
GTTATAGGTACATTGAGCAACTGACTGAAATGCCTCAAAATGTTCTTTACGATGCCATTGGGATATATCA
ACGGTGGTATATCCAGTGATTTTTTTCTCCATTTTAGCTTCCTTAGCTCCTGAAAATCTCGATAACTCAA
AAAATACGCCCGGTAGTGATCTTATTTCATTATGGTGAAAGTTGGAACCTCTTACGTGCCGATCATAACA
TTGTAGAAACGCAAAAAGGCCATCCGTCAGGATGGCCTTCTGCTTAATTTGATGCCTGGCAGTTTATGGC
GGGCGTCCTGCCCGCCCCCCTTTCAGCCAAAAAACTTAAGACCGCCGGTCTTGTCCACTACCTTGCAGTA
ATGCGGTGGACAGGATCGGCGGTTTTCTTTTCTCTTCTCAATGTAAAACGACGGCCAGTGAATTGTAATA
CGACTCACTATAGGGTTCCTGCA
Features (pLannotate 1.2.2; 13 found; start..end, strand, type, name):
     44..77      +  protein_bind   FRT (minimal): supports FLP-mediated excision but not integration (Turan and Bode, 2011) FLP recombinase from the Saccharomyces cerevisiae 2μ plasmid
     84..413     +  CDS            tnpA (fragment): TN5P_ECOLX - Also known as tnp. Experimental evidence at protein level: Swiss-Prot protein existence level 1. Mediates transposition of transposon Tn5 by a 'cut and paste' mechanism. First, the monomeric transposase binds the 19 bp inverted DNA repeats flanking the transposon. Then, dimerization of the DNA- bound transposase creates a synaptic DNA complex. After nicking of the first DNA strand, excision of the transposon proceeds through a series of intermediates. The transposase then mediates the insertion of the transposon at a new site by strand transfer. The activity of the wild- type tran
    445..1236    +  CDS            neo: KKA2_KLEPN - Also known as kan, nptII. Experimental evidence at protein level: Swiss-Prot protein existence level 1. Resistance to kanamycin, neomycin, paromomycin, ribostamycin, butirosin and gentamicin B. From Klebsiella pneumoniae.
   1252..1299    +  protein_bind   FRT: FLP-mediated recombination occurs in the 8-bp core sequence TCTAGAAA (Turan and Bode, 2011). FLP recombinase from the Saccharomyces cerevisiae 2μ plasmid
   1385..1403    -  promoter       SP6 promoter: promoter for bacteriophage SP6 RNA polymerase
   1505..1551    +  terminator     rrnB T1 terminator: transcription terminator T1 from the E. coli rrnB gene
   1633..1989    +  rep_origin     R6K γ ori: γ replication origin from E. coli plasmid R6K; requires the R6K initiator protein pi for replication
   2001..2018    +  promoter       tet promoter (fragment): E. coli promoter for tetracycline efflux protein gene
   2106..2762    -  CDS            cat: CAT_ECOLX - Experimental evidence at protein level: Swiss-Prot protein existence level 1. This enzyme is an effector of chloramphenicol resistance in bacteria. From Escherichia coli. This protein is used as a marker in many commonly used cloning vectors, such as pACYC184.
   2763..2865    -  promoter       cat promoter: promoter of the E. coli cat gene encoding chloramphenicol acetyltransferase
   2884..2911    -  terminator     rrnB T2 terminator: transcription terminator T2 from the E. coli rrnB gene
   3052..3073    -  CDS            lacZα (fragment): LacZα fragment of β-galactosidase; lacZ fragment
   3076..3094    +  promoter       T7 promoter: promoter for bacteriophage T7 RNA polymerase
