[The description below was written by a language model from this plasmid's Addgene catalogue record and pLannotate feature annotations shown in this document.]
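Description:
pR6Ko2_FRTkanFRT is a small (about 3.1 kb) bacterial plasmid from a GoldenBraid2.0 toolkit adapted for E. coli and related enterics. It is built on a pR6K backbone whose only origin is the R6K γ ori. This origin needs the pi initiator protein supplied in trans, so the plasmid is maintained at high copy in a pir-expressing host such as Pir1 and cannot replicate in ordinary strains. The backbone is selected with chloramphenicol through a cat gene driven by its own promoter. rrnB T1 and T2 terminators are annotated in the backbone, presumably insulating the cloning region from backbone transcription. The SP6 and T7 promoter sequences, a lacZα remnant and a short tet promoter fragment appear to be leftovers of the cloning-site architecture rather than functional payload.

The roughly 1.3 kb insert, assembled by Golden Gate cloning, is a kanamycin resistance cassette recorded as aph and annotated as the Tn5-derived neo/nptII aminoglycoside phosphotransferase. The upstream Tn5 sequence, which the annotation software labels as a tnpA fragment, most likely carries the native promoter region of the resistance gene, although the record does not explicitly annotate a promoter. The cassette is flanked by FRT sites in the same orientation, a minimal site on one side and a full-length site on the other, so Flp recombinase can later excise the marker.

The part is formatted in the GoldenBraid grammar of an assembled transcription unit, so it can be combined with other toolkit modules. It can also be used as a PCR template for chromosomal gene knockouts, in which the marker is afterwards removed with Flp. Because the R6K template cannot replicate in non-pir target strains, carryover template should give few false kanamycin-resistant colonies.
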