Addgene plasmid #243905: pR6Ko2_FRTkanFRT
Purpose: GoldenBraid2.0 Flp recombinase excisable antibiotic resistance cassette in the grammar of an assembled transcription unit. Ready to be amplified to make gene knockouts.
Depositing lab: Christophe Herman. Depositing organization: Baylor College of Medicine. Publication: GoldenBraid2.0 E. coli: a comprehensive and characterized toolkit for enterics. Cooke MB, Welch KT, Ramirez LD, Wen AX, Marciano DC, Herman C. Synth Biol (Oxf). 2025 Aug 14;10(1):ysaf015. doi: 10.1093/synbio/ysaf015. eCollection 2025. PubMed 40927394.
Backbone
  Vector backbone: pR6K
  Vector type: Bacterial Expression
Growth in bacteria
  Bacterial resistance: Chloramphenicol, 25 μg/mL
  Growth temperature: 37°C
  Growth strain: Pir1
  Copy number: High Copy
Gene/Insert
  Gene/Insert name: aph
  Species: Synthetic
  Insert size (bp): 1306
  Cloning method: Golden Gate
Terms and licenses: Academic/Nonprofit Terms; Industry Terms: Not Available to Industry
How to cite: pR6Ko2_FRTkanFRT was a gift from Christophe Herman (Addgene plasmid # 243905 ; http://n2t.net/addgene:243905 ; RRID:Addgene_243905)
